>Addgene plasmid #56222 | mIFP-H1-10 | depositor partial sequence | sequence record 87121 | insert sequence
ACGTCAGATCCGCTAGCCGCCACCATGACCGAGAACTCCACCTCCGCCCCGGCGGCGAAGCCCAAACGGG
CCAAGGCTTCCAAGAAGTCCACGGACCACCCCAAGTATTCAGACATGATCGTGGCTGCTATCCAGGCAGA
GAAGAACCGTGCCGGCTCCTCGCGCCAGTCCATCCAAAAGTATATCAAGAGCCACTACAAGGTGGGTGAG
AACGCCGACTCCCAGATCAAGTTGTCCATCAAGCGCCTAGTGACCACCGGTGTTCTCAAGCAAACCAAAG
GGGTGGGCGCCTCGGGGTCCTTCAGGCTGGCCAAGGGCGATGAGCCCAAAAGGTCGGTGGCTTTCAAGAA
GACCAAGAAGGAAGTCAAGAAAGTGGCCACTCCAAAGAAGGCAGCCAAGCCCAAGAAGGCTGCCTCCAAA
GCCCCAAGCAAGAAACCCAAAGCCACCCCTGTCAAGAAGGCCAAGAAGAAGCCGGCTGCCACGCCCAAGA
AAGCCAAAAAGCCCAAGGTTGTCAAAGTCAAACCAGTCAAGGCCTCCAAACCCAAGAAGGCCAAAACCGT
GAAGCCCAAAGCCAAGTCGAGTGCCAAGAGGGGGAGCAAGAAGAAGTCGGGAAGCACGGATCCACCGGTC
GCCACCATGTCGGTACCGCTGACTACCTCAGCATTCGGCCACGCGTTTCTGGCTAACTGTGAACGCGAGC
AGATCCACCTGGCGGGCTCCATTCAGCCGCACGGTATCCTGCTGGCTGTGAAAGAGCCGGACAACGTGGT
GATCCAGGCTTCTATTAACGCTGCGGAGTTCCTGAACACCAACTCTGTTGTTGGCCGTCCGCTGCGTGAC
CTGGGCGGCGATCTGCCTTTGCAGATCCTGCCGCACCTGAACGGCCCGCTGCACCTGGCTCCGATGACCC
TGCGTTGTACCGTGGGTTCTCCGCCGCGTCGTGTGGACTGTACCATTCATCGTCCGTCTAACGGCGGCCT
GATCGTAGAACTGGAACCAGCAACCAAGACCACTAACATTGCGCCGGCTCTGGACGGTGCGTTTCATCGT
ATCACTTCTTCATCCTCCCTGATGGGCCTGTGTGACGAAACCGCGACTATTATCCGTGAGATTACTGGCT
ACGACCGTGTGATGGTAGTACGTTTCGATGAAGAGGGTAATGGCGAAATTCTGTCCGAACGTCGTCGTGC
GGACCTGGAAGCGTTCCTGGGTAACCGCTACCCGGCGTCTACTATTCCGCAGATCGCTCGTCGCCTGTAC
GAACATAACCGTGTTCGCCTGCTGGTAGATGTGAACTATACTCCGGTTCCGCTACAGCCGCGCATCAGCC
CGCTGAACGGTCGTGATCTGGATATGTCCCTGTCTTGCCTGCGCTCTATGTCCCCGATCCACCAGAAATA
CATGCAGGACATGGGCGTTGGCGCGACCCTGGTTTGCTCTCTGATGGTGTCTGGTCGTCTGTGGGGTCTG
ATCGCTTGCCACCACTACGAACCGCGCTTCGTTCCGTTCCACATTCGCGCTGCTGGCGAAGCGCTGGCGG
AAACTTGTGCGATCCGCATCGCGACGCTGGAGAGCTTTGCACAGTCTCAGTCCAAATGAGCGGCCGCGAC
TCTAGATCATAATCAGCCATAC
