>Addgene plasmid #56222 | mIFP-H1-10 | addgene partial sequence | sequence record 158952 | mIFP-R 5'-GGTGTTCAGGAACTCCGCAG-3'
GTTGTCCGGCTCTTTCACAGCCAGCAGGATACCGTGCGGCTGAATGGAGCCCGCCAGGTGGATCTGCTCG
CGTTCACAGTTAGCCAGAAACGCGTGGCCGAATGCTGAGGTAGTCAGCGGTACCGACATGGTGGCGACCG
GTGGATCCGTGCTTCCCGACTTCTTCTTGCTCCCCCTCTTGGCACTCGACTTGGCTTTGGGCTTCACGGT
TTTGGCCTTCTTGGGTTTGGAGGCCTTGACTGGTTTGACTTTGACAACCTTGGGCTTTTTGGCTTTCTTG
GGCGTGGCAGCCGGCTTCTTCTTGGCCTTCTTGACAGGGGTGGCTTTGGGTTTCTTGCTTGGGGCTTTGG
AGGCAGCCTTCTTGGGCTTGGCTGCCTTCTTTGGAGTGGCCACTTTCTTGACTTCCTTCTTGGTCTTCTT
GAAAGCCACCGACCTTTTGGGCTCATCGCCCTTGGCCAGCCTGAAGGACCCCGAGGCGCCCACCCCTTTG
GTTTGCTTGAGAACACCGGTGGTCACTAGGCGCTTGATGGACAACTTGATCTGGGAGTCGGCGTTCTCAC
CCACCTTGTAGTGGCTCTTGATATACTTTTGGATGGACTGGCGCGAGGAGCCGGCACGGTTCTTCTCTGC
CTGGATAGCAGCCACGATCATGTCTGAATACTTGGGGTGGTCCGTGGACTTCTTGGAAGCCTTGGCCCGT
TTGGGCTTCGCCGCCGGGGCGGAGGTGGAGTTCTCGGTCATGGTGGCGGCTAGCGGATCTGACGGTTCAC
TAAACCAGCTCTGCTTATATAGACCTCCCACCGTACACGCCTACCGCCCATTTGCGTCA
