[The description below was written by a language model from this plasmid's Addgene catalogue record.]
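Description:
mIFP-H1-10 is a mammalian expression plasmid that produces mouse histone H1 (the H1f0 gene product, also called H1.0) fused to mIFP, a naturally monomeric infrared fluorescent protein. It is built on an mIFP vector backbone of about 4.75 kb without the insert, and the fusion is transcribed from the strong constitutive CMV promoter. The listed 3′ sequencing primer implies an SV40 polyadenylation signal downstream. The plasmid is maintained in E. coli at high copy under kanamycin selection, and it carries a neomycin resistance marker so that transfected mammalian cells can be selected with G418 to obtain stable lines. The record does not specify the origin of replication, the cloning method, or explicitly which end of the histone carries the fluorescent protein. The "10" in the name may denote a linker length between the two fusion partners, but this is not stated.

The construct serves as a nuclear and chromatin localization marker. Linker histone H1 binds nucleosomal DNA, so the fusion concentrates in the nucleus and labels chromatin in living cells. mIFP is recorded with excitation at 683 nm and emission at 704 nm, placing its signal in the far-red to near-infrared range, well separated from common green and red fluorescent proteins and therefore convenient for multicolour imaging. As a bacteriophytochrome-derived protein, mIFP depends on a biliverdin chromophore for fluorescence, and its monomeric nature is meant to limit fusion-induced aggregation or mislocalization of the tagged partner. The plasmid belongs to a set of fusions used to demonstrate mIFP as a protein-labelling tag.
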