Addgene plasmid #56222: mIFP-H1-10
Purpose: Localization: Nucleus/Histones, Excitation: 683, Emission: 704
Depositing lab: Michael Davidson. Depositing organization: Florida State University, Tallahassee. Publication: A naturally monomeric infrared fluorescent protein for protein labeling in vivo. Yu D, Baird MA, Allen JR, Howe ES, Klassen MP, Reade A, Makhijani K, Song Y, Liu S, Murthy Z, Zhang SQ, Weiner OD, Kornberg TB, Jan YN, Davidson MW, Shu X. Nat Methods. 2015 Aug;12(8):763-765. doi: 10.1038/nmeth.3447. Epub 2015 Jun 22. PubMed 26098020.
Backbone
  Vector backbone: mIFP
  Backbone size w/o insert (bp): 4750
  Vector type: Mammalian Expression
  Selectable markers: Neomycin (select with G418)
Growth in bacteria
  Bacterial resistance: Kanamycin, 50 μg/mL
  Growth temperature: 37°C
  Growth strain: DH5alpha
  Copy number: High Copy
Gene/Insert
  Gene/Insert name: H1 (alt names: Mouse Histone H1; NM_008197.3)
  Species: M. musculus (mouse)
  Entrez Gene: H1f0 (a.k.a. D130017D06Rik, H1(0), H1-0, H1fv)
  Promoter: CMV
  Tag / fusion protein: mIFP
  Cloning method: Unknown
  Sequencing primers: 5′ CMV-F; 3′ SV40pA-R
Terms and licenses: Academic/Nonprofit Terms; Industry Terms
Depositor comments: M. musculus (mouse) Histone H1. Excitation = 683; Emission = 704
How to cite: mIFP-H1-10 was a gift from Michael Davidson (Addgene plasmid # 56222 ; http://n2t.net/addgene:56222 ; RRID:Addgene_56222)
